Addgene plasmid #179072: pBBK88 pHomL-TDH3p-Neon(gfp)-Link-2xPH(PLCd)-SSA1t-HomR (AmpR)
Purpose: Vector containing a yeast integration cassette for expressing TDH3p-Neon(gfp)-Link-2xPH(PLCd), an overexpressed (bright) marker for the plasma membrane
Depositing lab: Vincent Martin. Depositing organization: Concordia University. Publication: The MyLo CRISPR-Cas9 Toolkit: A Markerless Yeast Localization and Overexpression CRISPR-Cas9 Toolkit. Bean BDM, Whiteway M, Martin VJJ. G3 (Bethesda). 2022 Jun 16. pii: 6609175. doi: 10.1093/g3journal/jkac154. PubMed 35708612.
Backbone
  Vector backbone: pYTK089 (ColE1, AmpR)
  Vector type: Yeast Expression
Growth in bacteria
  Bacterial resistance: Ampicillin, 100 μg/mL
  Growth temperature: 37°C
  Growth strain: DH5alpha
  Copy number: High Copy
Gene/Insert
  Gene/Insert name: TDH3p-Neon(gfp)-Link-2xPH(PLCd)
  Species: R. norvegicus (rat)
  Cloning method: Restriction Enzyme; 5′ cloning site Unknown (unknown if destroyed); 3′ cloning site Unknown (unknown if destroyed)
Terms and licenses: Academic/Nonprofit Terms; Industry Terms: Not Available to Industry
Depositor comments: Part of the Markerless Yeast Localization and Overexpression (MyLO) CRISPR-Cas9 Toolkit. Vector cloned using BsaI Golden Gate cloning
How to cite: pBBK88 pHomL-TDH3p-Neon(gfp)-Link-2xPH(PLCd)-SSA1t-HomR (AmpR) was a gift from Vincent Martin (Addgene plasmid # 179072 ; http://n2t.net/addgene:179072 ; RRID:Addgene_179072)
