[The description below was written by a language model from this plasmid's Addgene catalogue record and pLannotate feature annotations shown in this document.]
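Description:
pBBK88 is a yeast integration-cassette vector from the Markerless Yeast Localization and Overexpression (MyLO) CRISPR-Cas9 toolkit, assembled by BsaI Golden Gate cloning in the pYTK089 backbone. In E. coli it is maintained as a high-copy plasmid through a ColE1/pUC-type origin and selected with ampicillin via the β-lactamase gene and its native promoter. No intact yeast replication origin or selectable marker is annotated. The table shows only short fragments matching ARS1 and HIS3 on either side of the expression cassette. Their positions suggest they lie within the left and right homology arms (HomL and HomR) named in the construct title, but the record does not state the genomic target of those arms. This arrangement fits the toolkit's markerless design, in which the cassette is integrated into the yeast genome by homology-directed repair of a Cas9 cut rather than by selection for a marker.

The payload is a single expression unit driven by the strong constitutive S. cerevisiae TDH3 (GAP) promoter. It encodes the bright, fast-maturing monomeric green fluorescent protein mNeonGreen, joined through a linker to two tandem copies of the pleckstrin homology (PH) domain of phospholipase C delta 1, and is terminated by the SSA1 terminator according to the name (the terminator is not annotated). The catalogue lists the insert species as rat. The automated annotation matches the first PH repeat to rat Plcd1 and the second to human PLCD1, which may reflect sequence similarity between orthologues rather than a different source. Because this PH domain binds phosphatidylinositol 4,5-bisphosphate, the fusion is recruited to the plasma membrane. The construct is intended as an overexpressed, bright plasma membrane marker for live-cell localization studies in yeast.
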