Features (pLannotate 1.2.2; 12 found; start..end, strand, type, name):
      1..861     -  CDS            AmpR: β-lactamase; bla; confers resistance to ampicillin, carbenicillin, and related antibiotics
    862..966     -  promoter       AmpR promoter: bla
   1069..1657    +  rep_origin     ori: high-copy-number ColE1/pMB1/pBR322/pUC origin of replication
   2390..2509    +  rep_origin     ARS1 (fragment): S. cerevisiae autonomously replicating sequence ARS1/ARS416
   2514..2560    +  promoter       HIS3 promoter (fragment): S. cerevisiae HIS3
   2561..2623    +  CDS            HIS3 (fragment): imidazoleglycerol-phosphate dehydratase, required for histidine biosynthesis; S. cerevisiae HIS3; yeast auxotrophic marker
   2834..3500    +  promoter       GAP promoter: S. cerevisiae TDH3; promoter for glyceraldehyde-3-phosphate dehydrogenase
   3507..4214    +  CDS            mNeonGreen: mNeonGreen is a basic (constitutively fluorescent) green/yellow fluorescent protein published in 2013, derived from Branchiostoma lanceolatum. It is reported to be a very rapidly-maturing monomer with moderate acid sensitivity.
   4263..4652    +  CDS            Plcd1 (fragment): PLCD1_RAT - Experimental evidence at protein level: Swiss-Prot protein existence level 1. The production of the second messenger molecules diacylglycerol (DAG) and inositol 1,4,5-trisphosphate (IP3) is mediated by activated phosphatidylinositol-specific phospholipase C enzymes (PubMed:16000311). Essential for trophoblast and placental development (By similarity). Binds phosphatidylinositol 4,5-bisphosphate (By similarity). From Rattus norvegicus (Rat).
   4719..5210    +  CDS            PLCD1 (fragment): PLCD1_HUMAN - Experimental evidence at protein level: Swiss-Prot protein existence level 1. The production of the second messenger molecules diacylglycerol (DAG) and inositol 1,4,5-trisphosphate (IP3) is mediated by activated phosphatidylinositol-specific phospholipase C enzymes (PubMed:9188725). Essential for trophoblast and placental development (By similarity). Binds phosphatidylinositol 4,5-bisphosphate (PubMed:7890667, PubMed:9188725). From Homo sapiens (Human).
   6175..6201    +  rep_origin     ARS1 (fragment): S. cerevisiae autonomously replicating sequence ARS1/ARS416
   6298..6419    +  CDS            HIS3 (fragment): imidazoleglycerol-phosphate dehydratase, required for histidine biosynthesis; S. cerevisiae HIS3; yeast auxotrophic marker
>Addgene plasmid #179072 | pBBK88 pHomL-TDH3p-Neon(gfp)-Link-2xPH(PLCd)-SSA1t-HomR (AmpR) | addgene full sequence | sequence record 360953 | Addgene NGS Result
TTACCAATGCTTAATCAGTGAGGCACCTATCTCAGCGATCTGTCTATTTCGTTCATCCATAGTTGCCTGA
CTCCCCGTCGTGTAGATAACTACGATACGGGAGGGCTTACCATCTGGCCCCAGTGCTGCAATGATACCGC
GGGACCCACGCTCACCGGCTCCAGATTTATCAGCAATAAACCAGCCAGCCGGAAGGGCCGAGCGCAGAAG
TGGTCCTGCAACTTTATCCGCCTCCATCCAGTCTATTAATTGTTGCCGGGAAGCTAGAGTAAGTAGTTCG
CCAGTTAATAGTTTGCGCAACGTTGTTGCCATTGCTACAGGCATCGTGGTGTCACGCTCGTCGTTTGGTA
TGGCTTCATTCAGCTCCGGTTCCCAACGATCAAGGCGAGTTACATGATCCCCCATGTTGTGCAAAAAAGC
GGTTAGCTCCTTCGGTCCTCCGATCGTTGTCAGAAGTAAGTTGGCCGCAGTGTTATCACTCATGGTTATG
GCAGCACTGCATAATTCTCTTACTGTCATGCCATCCGTAAGATGCTTTTCTGTGACTGGTGAGTACTCAA
CCAAGTCATTCTGAGAATAGTGTATGCGGCGACCGAGTTGCTCTTGCCCGGCGTCAATACGGGATAATAC
CGCGCCACATAGCAGAACTTTAAAAGTGCTCATCATTGGAAAACGTTCTTCGGGGCGAAAACTCTCAAGG
ATCTTACCGCTGTTGAGATCCAGTTCGATGTAACCCACTCGTGCACCCAACTGATCTTCAGCATCTTTTA
CTTTCACCAGCGTTTCTGGGTGAGCAAAAACAGGAAGGCAAAATGCCGCAAAAAAGGGAATAAGGGCGAC
ACGGAAATGTTGAATACTCATACTCTTCCTTTTTCAATATTATTGAAGCATTTATCAGGGTTATTGTCTC
ATGAGCGGATACATATTTGAATGTATTTAGAAAAATAAACAAATAGGGGTTCCGCGCACATTTCCCCGAA
AAGTGCCACCTGTCATGACCAAAATCCCTTAACGTGAGTTTTCGTTCCACTGAGCGTCAGACCCCGTAGA
AAAGATCAAAGGATCTTCTTGAGATCCTTTTTTTCTGCGCGTAATCTGCTGCTTGCAAACAAAAAAACCA
CCGCTACCAGCGGTGGTTTGTTTGCCGGATCAAGAGCTACCAACTCTTTTTCCGAAGGTAACTGGCTTCA
GCAGAGCGCAGATACCAAATACTGTTCTTCTAGTGTAGCCGTAGTTAGGCCACCACTTCAAGAACTCTGT
AGCACCGCCTACATACCTCGCTCTGCTAATCCTGTTACCAGTGGCTGCTGCCAGTGGCGATAAGTCGTGT
CTTACCGGGTTGGACTCAAGACGATAGTTACCGGATAAGGCGCAGCGGTCGGGCTGAACGGGGGGTTCGT
GCACACAGCCCAGCTTGGAGCGAACGACCTACACCGAACTGAGATACCTACAGCGTGAGCTATGAGAAAG
CGCCACGCTTCCCGAAGGGAGAAAGGCGGACAGGTATCCGGTAAGCGGCAGGGTCGGAACAGGAGAGCGC
ACGAGGGAGCTTCCAGGGGGAAACGCCTGGTATCTTTATAGTCCTGTCGGGTTTCGCCACCTCTGACTTG
AGCGTCGATTTTTGTGATGCTCGTCAGGGGGGCGGAGCCTATGGAAAAACGCCAGCAACGCGGCCTTTTT
ACGGTTCCTGGCCTTTTGCTGGCCTTTTGCTCACATGTTCTTTCCTGCGTTATCCCCTGATTCTGTGGAT
AACCGTGCGGCCGCCAATGTTATCTATTGGCAGATGTTCATACGGGGCTTTCAAATATTGATGAAATTAT
GTGATGTTTAGAAGAAGATTCGAACTGTTTTCAGTAGATTTGGTAACTGTGCAACCATAACTCATGCCCC
CTATTTATCGGCATTGAGATTGTAAAGGAAGTAAAACGCATTTTTGCAGATCTGTTCTCTTATGTATTTT
TAATCGTCCTTGTATGGAAGTATCAAAGGGGACGTTCTTCACCTCCTTGGAAAACGCAAACTTTCTTTTT
GCCTATCACAGTATCTTATCGAGCTAACTATTTTCGACACCATGAAAAAGCAGAAATATTAACGAAAAAG
AAAAGAAAGACCATGTCATGTACGGGCAATCAGAATATGCAAGATGAGCGGGAACGGGCGAAATGTGCAC
GCGCACAACTTACGAAACGCGGATGAGTCACTGACAGCCACCGCAGAGGTTCTGACTCCTACTGAGCTCT
ATTGGAGGTGGCAGAACCGGTAATCCCACAGTGAGCAACTTGACAAACCAACAGATATAGGCTGTGTCTT
AAAATATACCATCCAATACCTTGATGAACTTTTCAAAGATGACTAAAATAAGTGAAATTTCAACATTAAC
TTCGAGCTGTAAACACAGTGGTTTCTTTGCATAAACACCATCAGCCTCAAGTCGTCAAGTAAAGATTTCG
TGTTCATGCAGATAGATAACAATCTATATGTTGATAATTAGCGTTGCCTCATCAATGCGTACACGAAGAA
TATACTAAAAAATGAGCAGGCAAGATAAACGAAGGCAAAGATGACAGAGCAGAAAGCCCTAGTAAAGCGT
ATTACAAATGAAACCAAGATTCAGATTGCGATCCCTGAATTCGCATCTAGATGGTAGAGCCACAAACAGC
CGGTACAAGCAACGATCTCCAGGACCATCTGAATCATGCGCGGATGACACGAACTCACGACGGCGATCAC
AGACATTAACCCACAGTACAGACACTGCGACAACGTGGCAATTCGTCGCAATACCGTCTCACTGAACTGG
CCGATAATTGCAGACGAACGCAGTTCGAGTTTATCATTATCAATACTGCCATTTCAAAGAATACGTAAAT
AATTAATAGTAGTGATTTTCCTAACTTTATTTAGTCAAAAAATTAGCCTTTTAATTCTGCTGTAACCCGT
ACATGCCCAAAATAGGGGGCGGGTTACACAGAATATATAACATCGTAGGTGTCTGGGTGAACAGTTTATT
CCTGGCATCCACTAAATATAATGGAGCCCGCTTTTTAAGCTGGCATCCAGAAAAAAAAAGAATCCCAGCA
CCAAAATATTGTTTTCTTCACCAACCATCAGTTCATAGGTCCATTCTCTTAGCGCAACTACAGAGAACAG
GGGCACAAACAGGCAAAAAACGGGCACAACCTCAATGGAGTGATGCAACCTGCCTGGAGTAAATGATGAC
ACAAGGCAATTGACCCACGCATGTATCTATCTCATTTTCTTACACCTTCTATTACCTTCTGCTCTCTCTG
ATTTGGAAAAAGCTGAAAAAAAAGGTTGAAACCAGTTCCCTGAAATTATTCCCCTACTTGACTAATAAGT
ATATAAAGACGGTAGGTATTGATTGTAATTCTGTAAATCTATTTCTTAAACTTCTTAAATTCTACTTTTA
TAGTTAGTCTTTTTTTTAGTTTTAAAACACCAAGAACTTAGTTTCGAATAAACACACATAAACAAACAAA
AGATCTATGGTTTCTAAGGGTGAAGAAGATAACATGGCTTCTTTGCCAGCCACCCACGAGTTGCACATCT
TCGGTTCCATTAACGGTGTCGACTTCGATATGGTCGGTCAAGGTACCGGTAACCCAAACGACGGTTACGA
AGAATTGAACTTGAAGTCTACCAAGGGCGACTTGCAGTTCTCCCCTTGGATTTTGGTTCCACACATCGGT
TACGGTTTCCACCAATACTTGCCATACCCAGACGGTATGTCCCCATTCCAAGCCGCCATGGTTGACGGTT
CTGGTTACCAAGTCCACAGAACCATGCAATTCGAAGATGGTGCTTCCTTGACCGTGAACTACAGATACAC
CTACGAAGGTTCTCACATCAAGGGCGAAGCCCAAGTTAAGGGTACCGGTTTCCCTGCTGACGGTCCAGTC
ATGACTAACTCCTTGACCGCTGCTGACTGGTGTCGTTCCAAGAAAACCTACCCAAACGATAAGACCATCA
TTTCCACTTTCAAGTGGTCCTACACCACCGGTAACGGCAAGAGATACCGCTCTACCGCTCGTACCACCTA
CACCTTCGCCAAGCCAATGGCTGCCAACTACTTGAAGAACCAGCCTATGTACGTTTTCCGTAAGACCGAG
CTGAAGCATTCCAAGACTGAATTGAACTTCAAGGAATGGCAAAAGGCTTTCACCGACGTCATGGGTATGG
ACGAATTGTACAAGTCTGGTCCTTCTGGCCCAACTGGTTCTCCAGGTAGAACTCTCAGATCCCACGGGCT
CCAGGATGACCCGGACCTTCAGGCCCTTCTGAAGGGCAGCCAGCTTCTGAAGGTGAAGTCCAGCTCGTGG
CGTAGGGAACGCTTCTACAAGCTACAGGAGGACTGCAAGACCATCTGGCAGGAATCTCGAAAGGTCATGA
GGTCCCCGGAGTCGCAGCTGTTCTCCATCGAGGACATTCAGGAGGTACGGATGGGACACCGCACAGAAGG
CCTGGAGAAGTTTGCCCGAGACATCCCCGAGGATCGATGCTTCTCCATTGTCTTCAAGGACCAGCGCAAC
ACCCTAGACCTCATTGCCCCATCACCAGCTGACGCTCAGCACTGGGTGCAGGGCCTGCGCAAGATCATCC
ACCACTCCGGCTCCATGGACCAGCGGCAGAAGGCAGCGGCAGCAGGTGGCGCATTCAGAAAGAGCGAATT
CGCCCTTGCGGAATCCGCCGCGGCAGCTCACGGGCTCCAGGATGACCCGGACCTTCAGGCCCTTCTGAAG
GGCAGCCAGCTTCTGAAGGTGAAGTCCAGCTCGTGGCGTAGGGAACGCTTCTACAAGCTACAGGAGGACT
GCAAGACCATCTGGCAGGAATCTCGAAAGGTCATGAGGTCCCCGGAGTCGCAGCTGTTCTCCATCGAGGA
CATTCAGGAGGTACGGATGGGACACCGCACAGAAGGCCTGGAGAAGTTTGCCCGAGACATCCCCGAGGAT
CGATGCTTCTCCATTGTCTTCAAGGACCAGCGCAACACCCTAGACCTCATTGCCCCATCACCAGCTGACG
CTCAGCACTGGGTGCAGGGCCTGCGCAAGATCATCCACCACTCCGGCTCCATGGACCAGCGGCAGAAGTA
GTCGACCTCGGTCGCCGAGATCCTAACTCGAGGCCAATTGGTGCGGCAATTGATAATAACGAAAATGTCT
TTTAATGATCTGGGTATAATGAGGAATTTTCCGAACGTTTTTACTTTATATATATATATACATGTAACAT
ATATTCTATACGCTATAGAGAAAGGAAATTTTTCAATTAAAAAAAAAATAGAGAAAGAGTTTCACTTCTT
GATTATCGCTAACACTAATGGTTGAAGTACTGCTACTTTAATTTTATGCTGCCAATGAGACGACGGGGTC
ATCACGGCTCATCATGCGCCAAACAAATGTGTGCAATACACGCTCGGATGACTGCATGATGACCGCACTG
ACTGGGGACAGCAGATCCACCTAAGCCTGTGAGAGAAGCAGACACCCGACAGATCAAGGCAGTTAACTAG
TGCACTGCAGTACAAATCGTCCCCAACAAAAGTGGGCTCTCAAAATTCATCACATTTAAATGCATATAGG
AAGAGCAACAGTTGGTTTGCATCTGATGTTCCTTAAAGATTTCGACATAATGTGCGAAGTAGATCCCTTC
AGCACTGTACTTGTTTTTGCGACTAGATTGTAAATCATTCTTTATTTAATCTCTTTCTTTAACTACTGCT
TAAAGTATAATTTGGTCCGTAGTTTAATAACTATACTAAGCGAACGCTCTCTCGAAATTTTTCTTAACGC
GTCCTTGTACTGCGTCTAACGCTTTTGCCACTTGGATTTCTATTATAGGAAATAGTCTCACTTACTGGGC
GACGAATTTTCGCGTTTTGATGAAGCACAGGAAGAATTTCTTTATGCTCAGAAGTTTGACAGCAAGCAAG
TTCATCATTCGAACTAGCCTTATTGTTTTAGTTCAGTGACAGCGAACTGCCGTACTCGATGCTTTATTTC
TCACGGTAGAGCGGAAGAACAGATAGATCCCTACATATTGCTACCACTTCTATTACACAATAGTTTCAAT
AGCTTGCAGCGTAGCTAAACTCTAAAATTTATCTAAATCACTCATATAAACCGAACCCTTCCCCTTCCGC
TTATAGTACAGCTGATGCTCCTTCACTATTTTAACATGTGGAATTCTTGAAAGAATGAAATCGCCATGCC
AAGCCATCACACGGTCTTTTATGCAATTGATTGACCGCCTGCAACACATAGGCAGTAAAATTTTTACAAG
CAGTAGCAGAACAGGCCACACAATCGCAAGTGATTAACGTCCACACAGGTATAGGGTTTCTGGACCATAT
GATACATGCTCTGGCCAAGCATTCCGGCTGGTCGCTAATCGTTGAGTGCCGAGCGGCCGCGATTATCAAA
AAGGATCTTCACCTAGATCCTTTTAAATTAAAAATGAAGTTTTAAATCAATCTAAAGTATATATGAGTAA
ACTTGGTCTGACAG
